Addgene plasmid #177029: pEPQD0CM0763
Purpose: Level 0 CDS (with stop codon) part for MoClo assembly, AATG-GCTT
Depositing lab: Nicola Patron. Depositing organization: Earlham Institute. Publication: Reconstitution of monoterpene indole alkaloid biosynthesis in genome engineered Nicotiana benthamiana. Dudley QM, Jo S, Guerrero DAS, Chhetry M, Smedley MA, Harwood WA, Sherden NH, O'Connor SE, Caputi L, Patron NJ. Commun Biol. 2022 Sep 10;5(1):949. doi: 10.1038/s42003-022-03904-w. PubMed 36088516.
Backbone
  Vector backbone: pTwist
  Vector type: Synthetic Biology
Growth in bacteria
  Bacterial resistance: Chloramphenicol, 25 μg/mL
  Growth temperature: 37°C
  Growth strain: DH5alpha
  Copy number: High Copy
Gene/Insert
  Gene/Insert name: loganic acid O-methyltransferase
  Species: Catharanthus roseus (Madagascar periwinkle)
  Cloning method: Restriction Enzyme; 5′ cloning site Unknown (unknown if destroyed); 3′ cloning site Unknown (unknown if destroyed)
  Sequencing primers: 5′ TGTAAAACGACGGCCAGT; 3′ CAGGAAACAGCTATGACCATG
Terms and licenses: Academic/Nonprofit Terms; Industry Terms: Not Available to Industry
Depositor comments: Genbank accession: EU057974, the CDS sequence has been domesticated (all endogenous BpiI, BsaI, BsmBI and SapI recognition sites removed) and are flanked by an inverted pair of BsaI recognition sites that produce overhangs compatible with the phytobrick assembly standard
How to cite: pEPQD0CM0763 was a gift from Nicola Patron (Addgene plasmid # 177029 ; http://n2t.net/addgene:177029 ; RRID:Addgene_177029)
