[The description below was written by a language model from this plasmid's Addgene catalogue record and pLannotate feature annotations shown in this document.]
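Description:
pEPQD0CM0763 is a small (about 3.15 kb) Level 0 part plasmid for MoClo/Golden Gate assembly, built on a pTwist synthetic-gene cloning backbone and maintained in E. coli. It replicates from a high-copy ColE1/pUC-type origin and is selected with chloramphenicol through a cat gene driven by its native cat promoter and followed by a phage lambda t0 terminator. A short remnant of lacZα lies next to the insert, and the listed sequencing primers are standard M13-type primers reading in from either side.

The payload is the coding sequence of loganic acid O-methyltransferase (LAMT) from Catharanthus roseus, the Madagascar periwinkle. This enzyme methylates loganic acid to loganin, a step in the seco-iridoid branch leading to monoterpene indole alkaloids such as vinblastine and ajmalicine. The part includes its own stop codon and carries no promoter, terminator or tag, as it is a bare CDS module that is not expressed from this plasmid. According to the depositor, the sequence has been domesticated by removing all internal BpiI, BsaI, BsmBI and SapI sites. It is flanked by an inverted pair of BsaI sites, so digestion releases the CDS with AATG and GCTT overhangs, which conform to the Phytobrick standard for coding parts.

In use, the part is combined in a one-pot Type IIS reaction with compatible promoter/5′UTR and terminator modules to build a Level 1 transcription unit, which can then be stacked into multigene constructs. The associated work concerns reconstituting monoterpene indole alkaloid biosynthesis in Nicotiana benthamiana, where this LAMT part would supply one pathway enzyme.
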