Features (pLannotate 1.2.2; 6 found; start..end, strand, type, name):
      2..45      -  CDS            lacZα (fragment): LacZα fragment of β-galactosidase; lacZ fragment
    107..1219    +  CDS            LAMT: LAMT_CATRO - Experimental evidence at protein level: Swiss-Prot protein existence level 1. Component of the seco-iridoid and derivatives monoterpenoid indole alkaloids (MIAs, e.g. vinblastine and ajmalicine) biosynthesis pathway. Catalyzes the methylation of loganic acid (6S,7R) to produce loganin (PubMed:29399933, PubMed:18326827, PubMed:24104568). Weak activity with secologanic acid as substrate. Inactive on deoxyloganic, dehydrologanic, epiloganic and loganetic acid (PubMed:18326827). From Catharanthus roseus (Madagascar periwinkle) (Vinca rosea).
   1479..2067    -  rep_origin     ori: high-copy-number ColE1/pMB1/pBR322/pUC origin of replication
   2200..2294    -  terminator     lambda t0 terminator: transcription terminator from phage lambda
   2318..2974    -  CDS            cat: CAT_ECOLX - Experimental evidence at protein level: Swiss-Prot protein existence level 1. This enzyme is an effector of chloramphenicol resistance in bacteria. From Escherichia coli. This protein is used as a marker in many commonly used cloning vectors, such as pACYC184.
   2975..3077    -  promoter       cat promoter: promoter of the E. coli cat gene encoding chloramphenicol acetyltransferase
>Addgene plasmid #177029 | pEPQD0CM0763 | addgene full sequence | sequence record 348994 | Addgene NGS Result
GCGCCAGGGTTTTCCCAGTCACGACGTTGTAAAACGACGGCCAGTCATGCATAATCCGCACGCATCTGGA
ATAAGGAAGTGCCATTCCGCCTGACCTAGGTCTCTAATGGTTGCCACAATTGATTCCATTGAAATGCCTG
CACTTCCAACAGCTGTGGAAGCCCACCCAATGAAAGGTGGTGATGACTCCCACAGTTACTCCCAAAATTC
TTGCTACCAGAAAGGAGTAATTGATGCAGCCAAGGCAGTGATTGTTGAAGCAGTGAATGAAAAATTGGAT
CTTGAAAATAATCCAATCTTTGATCCAATCAAACCTTTCCGCATTGCAGATTTTGGATGTTCAACAGGAC
CAAATACTTTCCACGCTATGCAAAACATAGTAGAATCAGTTGAAACAAAATACAAATCACTTCAAAAAAC
CCCTGAATTCCATGTTTTCTTCAATGATCATGTTAACAATGATTTCAATGTTCTCTTTAGATCCCTTCCA
CCAAACAGGGAATTTTTTGCTGCTGGTGTTCCTGGATCTTTCTACACTAGAGTTTTTCCCAAAAATAGCA
TTCATTTTGCTCATTGTTCTTATGCACTTCATTGGTTATCTAAAGTGCCCAAGGAAATTCAAGATAAAAA
TTCTTTGGCTTATAATAAGGGAAGAATTCATTACACTGGTACTGAAAAACATGTTGTTAAGGCTTATTTT
GGTCAATTCCAAAGAGATTTTGAAGGGTTTTTAAAAGCAAGAGCTCAAGAAATTGTTGTTGGAGGGTTGA
TGGTGATTCAAATACCTGGGCTTCCTAGTGGTGAAGTCCTTTTCTCAAGGACTGGTGCTGGTTTGCTTCA
CTTCCTTTTGGGAACTTCCTTGATGGAATTGGTTAACAAGGGAATCATCAATGAAGAAAGTGTAGATTCC
TTCAATTTGCCTCAATATCATCCCTCAGTTGAAGATTTGGAAATGGTGATAGAAATGAACGATTGTTTCA
CAATTGAAAGGGTTGGAACTTTACCTCATCCCATGAAGAATTTACCATTTGATGTTCAAAGGACTTCTTT
ACAAGTAAGAGCAATCATGGAATGCATTCTCACTGAACATTTTGGGGAAAATATTTTGGATCCATTATTT
GAAATCTACACCAAAAATTTGCAAGAGAATTTCCATGTTTTTGATAAGGAAATTAGAAAGGATGCAGATT
TGTACCTTGTCTTGAAACGCAAGGGAAATTAAGCTTCGAGACCTAGGCTAGGTGGAGGCTCAGTGATGAT
AAGTCTGCGATGGTGGATGCATGTGTCATGGTCATAGCTGTTTCCTGTGTGAAATTGTTATCCGCTCAGA
GGGCACAATCCTATTCCGCGCTATCCGACAATCTCCAAGACATTAGGTGGAGTTCAGTTCGGCGTATGGC
ATATGTCGCTGGAAAGAACATGTGAGCAAAAGGCCAGCAAAAGGCCAGGAACCGTAAAAAGGCCGCGTTG
CTGGCGTTTTTCCATAGGCTCCGCCCCCCTGACGAGCATCACAAAAATCGACGCTCAAGTCAGAGGTGGC
GAAACCCGACAGGACTATAAAGATACCAGGCGTTTCCCCCTGGAAGCTCCCTCGTGCGCTCTCCTGTTCC
GACCCTGCCGCTTACCGGATACCTGTCCGCCTTTCTCCCTTCGGGAAGCGTGGCGCTTTCTCATAGCTCA
CGCTGTAGGTATCTCAGTTCGGTGTAGGTCGTTCGCTCCAAGCTGGGCTGTGTGCACGAACCCCCCGTTC
AGCCCGACCGCTGCGCCTTATCCGGTAACTATCGTCTTGAGTCCAACCCGGTAAGACACGACTTATCGCC
ACTGGCAGCAGCCACTGGTAACAGGATTAGCAGAGCGAGGTATGTAGGCGGTGCTACAGAGTTCTTGAAG
TGGTGGCCTAACTACGGCTACACTAGAAGAACAGTATTTGGTATCTGCGCTCTGCTGAAGCCAGTTACCT
TCGGAAAAAGAGTTGGTAGCTCTTGATCCGGCAAACAAACCACCGCTGGTAGCGGTGGTTTTTTTGTTTG
CAAGCAGCAGATTACGCGCAGAAAAAAAGGATCTCAAGAAGATCCTTTGATCTTTTCTACGGGGTCTGAC
GCTCTATTCAACAAAGCCGCCGTCCCGTCAAGTCAGCGTAAATGGGTAGGGGGCTTCAAATCGTCCCCCC
ATACGATATAAGTTGTTACTAGTGCTTGGATTCTCACCAATAAAAAACGCCCGGCGGCAACCGAGCGTTC
TGAACAAATCCAGATGGAGTTCTGAGGTCATTACTGGATCTATCAACAGGAGTCCAAGCGAGCTCGATAT
CAAATTACGCCCCGCCCTGCCACTCATCGCAGTACTGTTGTAATTCATTAAGCATTCTGCCGACATGGAA
GCCATCACAAACGGCATGATGAACCTGAATCGCCAGCGGCATCAGCACCTTGTCGCCTTGCGTATAATAT
TTGCCCATGGTGAAAACGGGGGCGAAGAAGTTGTCCATATTGGCCACGTTTAAATCAAAACTGGTGAAAC
TCACCCAGGGATTGGCTGAGACGAAAAACATATTCTCAATAAACCCTTTAGGGAAATAGGCCAGGTTTTC
ACCGTAACACGCCACATCTTGCGAATATATGTGTAGAAACTGCCGGAAATCGTCGTGGTATTCACTCCAG
AGCGATGAAAACGTTTCAGTTTGCTCATGGAAAACGGTGTAACAAGGGTGAACACTATCCCATATCACCA
GCTCACCGTCTTTCATTGCCATACGAAATTCCGGATGAGCATTCATCAGGCGGGCAAGAATGTGAATAAA
GGCCGGATAAAACTTGTGCTTATTTTTCTTTACGGTCTTTAAAAAGGCCGTAATATCCAGCTGAACGGTC
TGGTTATAGGTACATTGAGCAACTGACTGAAATGCCTCAAAATGTTCTTTACGATGCCATTGGGATATAT
CAACGGTGGTATATCCAGTGATTTTTTTCTCCATTTTAGCTTCCTTAGCTCCTGAAAATCTCGATAACTC
AAAAAATACGCCCGGTAGTGATCTTATTTCATTATGGTGAAAGTTGGAACCTCTTACGTGCCGATCAACG
TCTCATTGATACCTGAAACAAAACCCATCGTACGGCCAAGGAAGTCTCCAATAACTGTGATCCACCACAA
